>Addgene plasmid #98828 | Lamp1-mTurquoise2 | addgene full sequence | sequence record 190174 | Addgene NGS Result
TCAGCCATGGGGCGGAGAATGGGCGGAACTGGGCGGAGTTAGGGGCGGGATGGGCGGAGTTAGGGGCGGG
ACTATGGTTGCTGACTAATTGAGATGCATGCTTTGCATACTTCTGCCTGCTGGGGAGCCTGGGGACTTTC
CACACCTGGTTGCTGACTAATTGAGATGCATGCTTTGCATACTTCTGCCTGCTGGGGAGCCTGGGGACTT
TCCACACCCTAACTGACACACATTCCACAGCTGGTTCTTTCCGCCTCAGGACTCTTCCTTTTTCAATATT
ATTGAAGCATTTATCAGGGTTATTGTCTCATGAGCGGATACATATTTGAATGTATTTAGAAAAATAAACA
AATAGGGGTTCCGCGCACATTTCCCCGAAAAGTGCCACCTG
[124 nt withheld, positions 392-515]
C
[91 nt withheld, positions 517-607]
A
[49 nt withheld, positions 609-657]
CCTTTGACGTTGGAGTCCACGTTCTTT
[37 nt withheld, positions 685-721]
ACCCTATCTCGGTCTATTCTTTTGATTTATAAGGGATTTTGCCGATTTCGGCCTATTGGTTAAAAAATGA
GCTGATTTAACAAAAATTTAACGCGAATTTTAACAAAATATTAACGCTTACAATTTACGCCTTAAGATAC
ATTGATGAGTTTGGACAAACCACAACTAGAATGCAGTGAAAAAAATGCTTTATTTGTGAAATTTGTGATG
CTATTGCTTTATTTGTAACCATTATAAGCTGCAATAAACAAGTTAACAACAACAATTGCATTCATTTTAT
GTTTCAGGTTCAGGGGGAGGTGTGGGAGGTTTTTTAAAGCAAGTAAAACCTCTACAAATGTGGTATGGCT
GATTATGATCTAGAGTCGCGGCCGCTTTACTTGTACAGCTCGTCCATGCCGAGAGTGATCCCGGCGGCGG
TCACGAACTCCAGCAGGACCATGTGATCGCGCTTCTCGTTGGGGTCTTTGCTCAGCTTGGACTGGGTGCT
CAGGTAGTGGTTGTCGGGCAGCAGCACGGGGCCGTCGCCGATGGGGGTGTTCTGCTGGTAGTGGTCGGCG
AGCTGCACGCCGCCGTCCTCGATGTTGTGGCGGATCTTGAAGTTGGCCTTGATGCCGTTCTTCTGCTTGT
CGGCGGTGATATAGACGTTGTCGCTAAAGTAGTTGTACTCCAGCTTGTGCCCCAGGATGTTGCCGTCCTC
CTTGAAGTCGATGCCCTTCAGCTCGATGCGGTTCACCAGGGTGTCGCCCTCGAACTTCACCTCGGCGCGG
GTCTTGTAGTTGCCGTCGTCCTTGAAGAAGATGGTGCGCTCCTGGACGTAGCCTTCGGGCATGGCGGACT
TGAAGAAGTCGTGCTGCTTCATGTGGTCGGGGTAGCGGGCGAAGCACTGCACGCCCCAGGACAGGGTGGT
CACGAGGGTGGGCCAGGGCACGGGCAGCTTGCCGGTGGTGCAGATGAACTTCAGGGTCAGCTTGCCGTAG
GTGGCATCGCCCTCGCCCTCGCCGGACACGCTGAACTTGTGGCCGTTTACGTCGCCGTCCAGCTCGACCA
GGATGGGCACCACCCCGGTGAACAGCTCCTCGCCCTTGCTCACCATGGTGGCGACCGGTGGATCCTTGAT
AGTCTGGTAGCCTGCGTGACTCCTCTTCCTGCCGACGAGGTAGGCGATGAGGACGATGAGGACCAGCCCC
GCCAGGGCACCACCCACAGCGATGGGGATCAGCATGCTGTTCTCGTCCAGCAGACACTCCTCCACAGAGC
CAAACTGGCCACCTTCCACCTTGAAAGCCTGGACCCACACTTTGAATATATTGACTGAAAACGCCTTCGT
GACACGGACGTGCTCCTCCGCGTTGCACTTGTAGGAATTGCCGACTGTGGCCTGCAGCGCTCGCAGGGAG
CCGTTGGCAGCTTTAAAGGCGGGGTCTCTGGCGTCAGGAAGAATTGTATTCAACTGGATTCCTTGTAGGA
AAAACCGGCTAGAACTTGCATTCATCCCGAACTGGAAGAGCAGGACGGTGGTGCCCTCGCTGTGCAGCTC
CAGAGTCACCAGGTGGGCGCCGCAGCTCCCGCTGGCCGAGGTCTTGTTGGGGTTGATGTTGAGAAGCCTT
GTCACCGTCGTGTTGTCCTTCCTCTCATAGGTGAGGTTCAGCTGCAGCCCCATGCTGGCCAGCAGGCAGG
TCCCGTTGGTGCCGCTCACGTTGTACTTGTCCACAGAGGGGCTCTTGGGCACGGGTGAGGGCGAGGGGCT
GGGTGGCGCAGGGGGCGCTGTGGTTGGGGAAGGCCTGTCTTGTTCACAGCGTGTCTCTCCCCTGCTGAAG
CTGCTGTTGGAAAGGTACGCCTGGATGGTGGCATCATGGAGCGTTACGGTCACGTTGTTCATGTGGACCT
GGGTGCCACTAACACATCTGTATTTTTTATCTATATCTGCCCTGATGTCAGTTATAGATTCCACAGTCTT
GATTTCTTTGGAGCTCGCATTGGGGAAAAGGTGTGTGTCTGACAAGTTATAAACAAAACTCATGAGCTGG
ACGCTGTAACGTGTTGCATTTCTCGTGAAATTGAGAGTGAGTGTATGTCCTCTTCCAAAAGCAATCACGA
GACTGGGGTCAGAAGTGTTCTCTTTTCCACAGGAGCTGCGGTTGAGCACCACTGTGGCATCTGATGGCAG
GTCAAAGGTCATGTTCTTAGGGCCACTCTTGGTGTCGTAGTTCACTGAGAAGGCAGCAGAGAAGTTGGCC
ATTATGCACGCGGTCCCGTTGCCATTTTTCACCATAAACATTGCTGCTGACGCACAATGCATGAGGCCGA
GCAGCAGCAACAGCAGTAGCAGCAGCAGGGGTCGCCGGGCGCTGCCGGGGGCCGCCATGTCGACTGCAGA
ATTCGAAGCTTGAGCTCGAGATCTGAGTCCGGTAGCGCTAGCGGATCTGACGGTTCACTAAACCAGCTCT
GCTTATATAGACCTCCCACCGTACACGCCTACCGCCCATTTGCGTCAATGGGGCGGAGTTGTTACGACAT
TTTGGAAAGTCCCGTTGATTTTGGTGCCAAAACAAACTCCCATTGACGTCAATGGGGTGGAGACTTGGAA
ATCCCCGTGAGTCAAACCGCTATCCACGCCCATTGATGTACTGCCAAAACCGCATCACCATGGTAATAGC
GATGACTAATACGTAGATGTACTGCCAAGTAGGAAAGTCCCATAAGGTCATGTACTGGGCATAATGCCAG
GCGGGCCATTTACCGTCATTGACGTCAATAGGGGGCGTACTTGGCATATGATACACTTGATGTACTGCCA
AGTGGGCAGTTTACCGTAAATACTCCACCCATTGACGTCAATGGAAAGTCCCTATTGGCGTTACTATGGG
AACATACGTCATTATTGACGTCAATGGGCGGGGGTCGTTGGGCGGTCAGCCAGGCGGGCCATTTACCGTA
AGTTATGTAACGCGGAACTCCATATATGGGCTATGAACTAATGACCCCGTAATTGATTACTATTAATAAC
TAATGCATGGCGGTAATACGGTTATCCACAGAATCAGGGGATAACGCAGGAAAGAACATGTGAGCAAAAG
GCCAGCAAAAGGCCAGGAACCGTAAAAAGGCCGCGTTGCTGGCGTTTTTCCATAGGCTCCGCCCCCCTGA
CGAGCATCACAAAAATCGACGCTCAAGTCAGAGGTGGCGAAACCCGACAGGACTATAAAGATACCAGGCG
TTTCCCCCTGGAAGCTCCCTCGTGCGCTCTCCTGTTCCGACCCTGCCGCTTACCGGATACCTGTCCGCCT
TTCTCCCTTCGGGAAGCGTGGCGCTTTCTCATAGCTCACGCTGTAGGTATCTCAGTTCGGTGTAGGTCGT
TCGCTCCAAGCTGGGCTGTGTGCACGAACCCCCCGTTCAGCCCGACCGCTGCGCCTTATCCGGTAACTAT
CGTCTTGAGTCCAACCCGGTAAGACACGACTTATCGCCACTGGCAGCAGCCACTGGTAACAGGATTAGCA
GAGCGAGGTATGTAGGCGGTGCTACAGAGTTCTTGAAGTGGTGGCCTAACTACGGCTACACTAGAAGAAC
AGTATTTGGTATCTGCGCTCTGCTGAAGCCAGTTACCTTCGGAAAAAGAGTTGGTAGCTCTTGATCCGGC
AAACAAACCACCGCTGGTAGCGGTGGTTTTTTTGTTTGCAAGCAGCAGATTACGCGCAGAAAAAAAGGAT
CTCAAGAAGATCCTTTGATCTTTTCTACGGGGTCTGACGCTCAGTGGAACGAAAACTCACGTTAAGGGAT
TTTGGTCATGAGATTATCAAAAAGGATCTTCACCTAGATCCTTTTAAATTAAAAATGAAGTTTTAAATCA
ATCTAAAGTATATATGAGTAACCTGAGGCTATGGCAGGGCCTGCCGCCCCGACGTTGGCTGCGAGCCCTG
GGCCTTCACCCGAACTTGGGGGGTGGGGTGGGGAAAAGGAAGAAACGCGGGCGTATTGGCCCCAATGGGG
TCTCGGTGGGGTATCGACAGAGTGCCAGCCCTGGGACCGAACCCCGCGTTTATGAACAAACGACCCAACA
CCGTGCGTTTTATTCTGTCTTTTTATTGCCGTCATAGCGCGGGTTCCTTCCGGTATTGTCTCCTTCCGTG
TTTCAGTTAGCCTCCCCCTAGGGTGGGCGAAGAACTCCAGCATGAGATCCCCGCGCTGGAGGATCATCCA
GCCGGCGTCCCGGAAAACGATTCCGAAGCCCAACCTTTCATAGAAGGCGGCGGTGGAATCGAAATCTCGT
GATGGCAGGTTGGGCGTCGCTTGGTCGGTCATTTCGAACCCCAGAGTCCCGCTCAGAAGAACTCGTCAAG
AAGGCGATAGAAGGCGATGCGCTGCGAATCGGGAGCGGCGATACCGTAAAGCACGAGGAAGCGGTCAGCC
CATTCGCCGCCAAGCTCTTCAGCAATATCACGGGTAGCCAACGCTATGTCCTGATAGCGGTCCGCCACAC
CCAGCCGGCCACAGTCGATGAATCCAGAAAAGCGGCCATTTTCCACCATGATATTCGGCAAGCAGGCATC
GCCATGGGTCACGACGAGATCCTCGCCGTCGGGCATGCTCGCCTTGAGCCTGGCGAACAGTTCGGCTGGC
GCGAGCCCCTGATGCTCTTCGTCCAGATCATCCTGATCGACAAGACCGGCTTCCATCCGAGTACGTGCTC
GCTCGATGCGATGTTTCGCTTGGTGGTCGAATGGGCAGGTAGCCGGATCAAGCGTATGCAGCCGCCGCAT
TGCATCAGCCATGATGGATACTTTCTCGGCAGGAGCAAGGTGAGATGACAGGAGATCCTGCCCCGGCACT
TCGCCCAATAGCAGCCAGTCCCTTCCCGCTTCAGTGACAACGTCGAGCACAGCTGCGCAAGGAACGCCCG
TCGTGGCCAGCCACGATAGCCGCGCTGCCTCGTCTTGCAGTTCATTCAGGGCACCGGACAGGTCGGTCTT
GACAAAAAGAACCGGGCGCCCCTGCGCTGACAGCCGGAACACGGCGGCATCAGAGCAGCCGATTGTCTGT
TGTGCCCAGTCATAGCCGAATAGCCTCTCCACCCAAGCGGCCGGAGAACCTGCGTGCAATCCATCTTGTT
CAATCATGCGAAACGATCCTCATCCTGTCTCTTGATCGATCTTTGCAAAAGCCTAGGCCTCCAAAAAAGC
CTCCTCACTACTTCTGGAATAGCTCAGAGGCCGAGGCGGCCTCGGCCTCTGCATAAATAAAAAAAATTAG
Features (pLannotate 1.2.2; 15 found; start..end, strand, type, name):
    261..365     -  promoter       AmpR promoter: bla
    392..820     +  rep_origin     f1 ori (sequence partly withheld): f1 bacteriophage origin of replication; arrow indicates direction of (+) strand synthesis
    854..975     -  polyA_signal   SV40 poly(A) signal: SV40 polyadenylation signal
    998..1081    -  CDS            large T antigen (fragment): large T antigen from SV40 (simian virus 40)
   1098..1817    -  CDS            mTurquoise2: enhanced monomeric variant of CFP (Goedhart et al., 2012) mammalian codon-optimized
   1839..3089    -  CDS            LAMP1: LAMP1_HUMAN - Experimental evidence at protein level: Swiss-Prot protein existence level 1. (Microbial infection) Acts as a receptor for Lassa virus protein. From Homo sapiens (Human).
   3090..3143    -  misc_feature   MCS (fragment): multiple cloning site
   3166..3369    -  promoter       CMV promoter: human cytomegalovirus (CMV) immediate early promoter
   3370..3673    -  enhancer       CMV enhancer: human cytomegalovirus immediate early enhancer
   3848..4436    -  rep_origin     ori: high-copy-number ColE1/pMB1/pBR322/pUC origin of replication
   4658..4674    +  polyA_signal   bGH poly(A) signal (fragment): bovine growth hormone polyadenylation signal
   4765..4812    -  polyA_signal   HSV TK poly(A) signal: herpes simplex virus thymidine kinase polyadenylation signal (Cole and Stacy, 1985)
   4871..5023    -  CDS            ble (fragment): BLE_KLEPN - Experimental evidence at protein level: Swiss-Prot protein existence level 1. Binding protein with a strong affinity to the bleomycin family of antibiotics. Binds to CL990; an antimitotic-antibiotic compound. From Klebsiella pneumoniae.
   5044..5838    -  CDS            NeoR/KanR: aminoglycoside phosphotransferase from Tn5; aph(3')-II (or nptII); confers resistance to neomycin, kanamycin, and G418 (Geneticin®)
   5873..259     -  promoter       SV40 promoter (across the origin): SV40 enhancer and early promoter
