[The description below was written by a language model from this plasmid's Addgene catalogue record and pLannotate feature annotations shown in this document.]
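Description:
Lamp1-mTurquoise2 is a mammalian expression plasmid built on the Clontech pEGFP-N1 backbone, in which the original fluorescent protein has been replaced by mTurquoise2 and the lysosomal membrane protein LAMP1 has been placed upstream of it. The sequenced record is 5,971 nt. It is propagated in E. coli from a high-copy ColE1/pUC-type origin and selected with kanamycin. The resistance marker is the Tn5 NeoR/KanR aminoglycoside phosphotransferase, arranged as in other N1-type vectors behind both a bacterial (bla-type) promoter and the SV40 enhancer/early promoter, and followed by the HSV TK polyadenylation signal. The same gene can therefore also confer G418 resistance in mammalian cells. An f1 origin is present as well. Short annotated fragments of ble, a bGH poly(A) signal and SV40 large T antigen appear to be backbone remnants or partial sequence matches rather than functional elements.

The expression cassette consists of the human cytomegalovirus immediate early enhancer and promoter, a residual portion of the multiple cloning site, the LAMP1 coding sequence, an in-frame C-terminal mTurquoise2 (a bright, monomeric, mammalian codon-optimized cyan fluorescent protein), and the SV40 polyadenylation signal. The catalogue entry lists the insert species as synthetic, whereas the feature annotation matches the coding region to human LAMP1. The cloning sites used are not recorded. Because LAMP1 is targeted to lysosomal membranes, the fusion labels these organelles in cyan. The construct is intended as a marker for visualizing lysosomes in living mammalian cells, including colocalization studies alongside proteins tagged with spectrally distinct fluorophores.
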