Addgene plasmid #98828: Lamp1-mTurquoise2
Purpose: In vivo visualization of lysosomes (can be used for colocalization studies)
Depositing lab: Dorus Gadella. Depositing organization: University of Amsterdam. Publication: Robust and Bright Genetically Encoded Fluorescent Markers for Highlighting Structures and Compartments in Mammalian Cells. Chertkova AO, Mastop M, Postma M, van Bommel N, van der Niet S, Batenburg KL, Joosen L, Gadella TWJ, Okada Y, Goedhart J. bioRxiv (2020) 160374; doi: https://doi.org/10.1101/160374.
Backbone
  Vector backbone: pEGFP-N1
  Backbone manufacturer: Clontech
  Vector type: Mammalian Expression
Growth in bacteria
  Bacterial resistance: Kanamycin, 50 μg/mL
  Growth temperature: 37°C
  Growth strain: DH5alpha
  Copy number: High Copy
Gene/Insert
  Gene/Insert name: Lamp1
  Species: Synthetic
  Promoter: CMV
  Tag / fusion protein: mTurquoise2 (C terminal on insert)
  Cloning method: Restriction Enzyme; 5′ cloning site unknown (unknown if destroyed); 3′ cloning site unknown (unknown if destroyed)
Terms and licenses: Academic/Nonprofit Terms; Industry Terms: Not Available to Industry
Depositor comments: Please visit https://www.biorxiv.org/content/early/2017/07/06/160374 for bioRxiv preprint.
How to cite: Lamp1-mTurquoise2 was a gift from Dorus Gadella (Addgene plasmid # 98828 ; http://n2t.net/addgene:98828 ; RRID:Addgene_98828)
